>Addgene plasmid #236900 | HiBiT-Beclin-1 Vector (CMV) | addgene full sequence | sequence record 473382 | Addgene NGS Result
TCAATATTGGCCATTAGCCATATTATTCATTGGTTATATAGCATAAATCAATATTGGCTATTGGCCATTG
CATACGTTGTATCTATATCATAATATGTACATTTATATTGGCTCATGTCCAATATGACCGCCATGTTGGC
ATTGATTATTGACTAGTTATTAATAGTAATCAATTACGGGGTCATTAGTTCATAGCCCATATATGGAGTT
CCGCGTTACATAACTTACGGTAAATGGCCCGCCTGGCTGACCGCCCAACGACCCCCGCCCATTGACGTCA
ATAATGACGTATGTTCCCATAGTAACGCCAATAGGGACTTTCCATTGACGTCAATGGGTGGAGTATTTAC
GGTAAACTGCCCACTTGGCAGTACATCAAGTGTATCATATGCCAAGTCCGCCCCCTATTGACGTCAATGA
CGGTAAATGGCCCGCCTGGCATTATGCCCAGTACATGACCTTACGGGACTTTCCTACTTGGCAGTACATC
TACGTATTAGTCATCGCTATTACCATGGTGATGCGGTTTTGGCAGTACACCAATGGGCGTGGATAGCGGT
TTGACTCACGGGGATTTCCAAGTCTCCACCCCATTGACGTCAATGGGAGTTTGTTTTGGCACCAAAATCA
ACGGGACTTTCCAAAATGTCGTAATAACCCCGCCCCGTTGACGCAAATGGGCGGTAGGCGTGTACGGTGG
GAGGTCTATATAAGCAGAGCTGGTTTAGTGAACCGTCAGATCACTAGAAGCTTTATTGCGGTAGTTTATC
ACAGTTAAATTGCTAACGCAGTCAGTGCTTCTGACACAACAGTCTCGAACTTAAGCTGCAGAAGTTGGTC
GTGAGGCACTGGGCAGGTAAGTATCAAGGTTACAAGACAGGTTTAAGGAGACCAATAGAAACTGGGCTTG
TCGAGACAGAGAAGACTCTTGCGTTTCTGATAGGCACCTATTGGTCTTACTGACATCCACTTTGCCTTTC
TCTCCACAGGTGTCCACTCCCAGTTCAATTACAGCTCTTAAGGCTAGAGTATTAATACGACTCACTATAG
GGCTAGCGCTCACCATGGTGAGCGGCTGGCGGCTGTTCAAGAAGATTAGCGGGAGCTCCGGTGGCTCGAG
CGGTGCGATCGCC
[1350 nt withheld, positions 1134-2483]
GTTTAAACGAATTCGGGCTCGGTACCCGGGGATCCTCTAGAGTCGACCTGCAGGCATGCAAGCTGATCCG
GCTGCTAACAAAGCCCGAAAGGAAGCTGAGTTGGCTGCTGCCACCGCTGAGCAATAACTAGCATAACCCC
TTGGGGCGGCCGCTTCGAGCAGACATGATAAGATACATTGATGAGTTTGGACAAACCACAACTAGAATGC
AGTGAAAAAAATGCTTTATTTGTGAAATTTGTGATGCTATTGCTTTATTTGTAACCATTATAAGCTGCAA
TAAACAAGTTAACAACAACAATTGCATTCATTTTATGTTTCAGGTTCAGGGGGAGATGTGGGAGGTTTTT
TTAAGCAAGTAAAACCTCTACAAATGTGGTAAAATCGAATTTTAACAAAATATTAACGCTTACAATTTCC
TGATGCGGTATTTTCTCCTTACGCATCTGTGCGGTATTTCACACCGCATACGCGGATCTGCGCAGCACCA
TGGCCTGAAATAACCTCTGAAAGAGGAACTTGGTTAGGTACCTTCTGAGGCGGAAAGAACCAGCTGTGGA
ATGTGTGTCAGTTAGGGTGTGGAAAGTCCCCAGGCTCCCCAGCAGGCAGAAGTATGCAAAGCATGCATCT
CAATTAGTCAGCAACCAGGTGTGGAAAGTCCCCAGGCTCCCCAGCAGGCAGAAGTATGCAAAGCATGCAT
CTCAATTAGTCAGCAACCATAGTCCCGCCCCTAACTCCGCCCATCCCGCCCCTAACTCCGCCCAGTTCCG
CCCATTCTCCGCCCCATGGCTGACTAATTTTTTTTATTTATGCAGAGGCCGAGGCCGCCTCGGCCTCTGA
GCTATTCCAGAAGTAGTGAGGAGGCTTTTTTGGAGGCCTAGGCTTTTGCAAAAAGCTTAATTAACTGTTG
ACAATTAATCATCGGCATAGTATATCGGCATAGTATAATACGACAAGGTGAGGAACTAAACCCAGGAGGC
AGATCATGATTGAACAAGATGGATTGCACGCAGGTTCTCCGGCCGCTTGGGTGGAGAGGCTATTCGGCTA
TGACTGGGCACAACAGACAATCGGCTGCTCTGATGCCGCCGTGTTCCGGCTGTCAGCGCAGGGGCGCCCG
GTTCTTTTTGTCAAGACCGACCTGTCCGGTGCCCTGAATGAACTGCAGGACGAGGCAGCGCGGCTATCGT
GGCTGGCCACGACGGGCGTTCCTTGCGCAGCTGTGCTCGACGTTGTCACTGAAGCGGGAAGGGACTGGCT
GCTATTGGGCGAAGTGCCGGGGCAGGATCTCCTGTCATCTCACCTTGCTCCTGCCGAGAAAGTATCCATC
ATGGCTGATGCAATGCGGCGGCTGCATACGCTTGATCCGGCTACCTGCCCATTCGACCACCAAGCGAAAC
ATCGCATCGAGCGAGCACGTACTCGGATGGAAGCCGGTCTTGTCGATCAGGATGATCTGGACGAAGAGCA
TCAGGGGCTCGCGCCAGCCGAACTGTTCGCCAGGCTCAAGGCGCGCATGCCCGACGGCGAGGATCTCGTC
GTGACCCATGGCGATGCCTGCTTGCCGAATATCATGGTGGAAAATGGCCGCTTTTCTGGATTCATCGACT
GTGGCCGGCTGGGTGTGGCGGACCGCTATCAGGACATAGCGTTGGCTACCCGTGATATTGCTGAAGAGCT
TGGCGGCGAATGGGCTGACCGCTTCCTCGTGCTTTACGGTATCGCCGCTCCCGATTCGCAGCGCATCGCC
TTCTATCGCCTTCTTGACGAGTTCTTCTGAGCGGGACTCTGGGGTTCGAAATGACCGACCAAGCGACGCC
CAACCTGCCATCACGATGGCCGCAATAAAATATCTTTATTTTCATTACATCTGTGTGTTGGTTTTTTGTG
TGAATCGATAGCGATAAGGATCCTCTTTGCGCTTGCGTTTTCCCTTGTCCAGATAGCCCAGTAGCTGACA
TTCATCCGGGGTCAGCACCGTTTCTGCGGACTGGCTTTCTACCCGGTATCAGCTCACTCAAAGGCGGTAA
TACGGTTATCCACAGAATCAGGGGATAACGCAGGAAAGAACATGTGAGCAAAAGGCCAGCAAAAGGCCAG
GAACCGTAAAAAGGCCGCGTTGCTGGCGTTTTTCCATAGGCTCCGCCCCCCTGACGAGCATCACAAAAAT
CGACGCTCAAGTCAGAGGTGGCGAAACCCGACAGGACTATAAAGATACCAGGCGTTTCCCCCTGGAAGCT
CCCTCGTGCGCTCTCCTGTTCCGACCCTGCCGCTTACCGGATACCTGTCCGCCTTTCTCCCTTCGGGAAG
CGTGGCGCTTTCTCATAGCTCACGCTGTAGGTATCTCAGTTCGGTGTAGGTCGTTCGCTCCAAGCTGGGC
TGTGTGCACGAACCCCCCGTTCAGCCCGACCGCTGCGCCTTATCCGGTAACTATCGTCTTGAGTCCAACC
CGGTAAGACACGACTTATCGCCACTGGCAGCAGCCACTGGTAACAGGATTAGCAGAGCGAGGTATGTAGG
CGGTGCTACAGAGTTCTTGAAGTGGTGGCCTAACTACGGCTACACTAGAAGGACAGTATTTGGTATCTGC
GCTCTGCTGAAGCCAGTTACCTTCGGAAAAAGAGTTGGTAGCTCTTGATCCGGCAAACAAACCACCGCTG
GTAGCGGTGGTTTTTTTGTTTGCAAGCAGCAGATTACGCGCAGAAAAAAAGGATTTCAAGAAGATCCTTT
GATCTTTTCTACGGGGTCTGACGCTCAGTGGAACGAAAACTCACGTTAAGGGATTTTGGTCATGAGATTA
TCAAAAAGGATCTTCACCTAGATCCTTTTATAGTCCGGAAATACAGGAACGCACGCTGGATGGCCCTTCG
CTGGGATGGTGAAACCATGAAAAATGGCAGCTTCAGTGGATTAAGTGGGGGTAATGTGGCCTGTACCCTC
TGGTTGCATAGGTATTCATACGGTTAAAATTTATCAGGCGCGATTGCGGCAGTTTTTCGGGTGGTTTGTT
GCCATTTTTACCTGTCTGCTGCCGTGATCGCGCTGAACGCGTTTTAGCGGTGCGTACAATTAAGGGATTA
TGGTAAATCCACTTACTGTCTGCCCTCGTAGCCATCGAGATAAACCGCAGTACTCCGGCCACGATGCGTC
CGGCGTAGAGGATCGAGATCT
Features (pLannotate 1.2.2; 19 found; start..end, strand, type, name):
    140..517     +  enhancer       CMV enhancer: human cytomegalovirus immediate early enhancer
    519..718     +  promoter       CMV promoter: human cytomegalovirus (CMV) immediate early promoter
    857..989     +  intron         chimeric intron: chimera between introns from human β-globin and immunoglobulin heavy chain genes
   1033..1051    +  promoter       T7 promoter: promoter for bacteriophage T7 RNA polymerase
   1134..2483    +  CDS            BECN1 (sequence withheld): BECN1_HUMAN - Also known as GT197. Experimental evidence at protein level: Swiss-Prot protein existence level 1. Beclin-1-C 35 kDa localized to mitochondria can promote apoptosis; it induces the mitochondrial translocation of BAX and the release of proapoptotic factors. From Homo sapiens (Human).
   2492..2547    +  misc_feature   MCS: pUC18/19 multiple cloning site
   2554..2603    +  CDS            SET1 (fragment): solubility-enhancement tag derived from T7 phage gene 10B
   2611..2630    +  terminator     T7 terminator (fragment): transcription terminator for bacteriophage T7 RNA polymerase
   2652..2773    -  polyA_signal   SV40 poly(A) signal: SV40 polyadenylation signal
   2796..2864    -  CDS            large T antigen (fragment): large T antigen from SV40 (simian virus 40)
   2869..2901    +  rep_origin     M13 ori (fragment): M13 bacteriophage origin of replication; arrow indicates direction of (+) strand synthesis
   2902..2953    -  misc_feature   bom (fragment): basis of mobility region from pBR322
   3018..3375    +  promoter       SV40 promoter: SV40 enhancer and early promoter
   3390..3437    +  promoter       EM7 promoter: synthetic bacterial promoter&nbsp
   3469..4260    +  CDS            neo: KKA2_KLEPN - Also known as kan, nptII. Experimental evidence at protein level: Swiss-Prot protein existence level 1. Resistance to kanamycin, neomycin, paromomycin, ribostamycin, butirosin and gentamicin B. From Klebsiella pneumoniae.
   4327..4375    +  polyA_signal   poly(A) signal: synthetic polyadenylation signal
   4396..4485    -  CDS            tnpA (fragment): TN5P_ECOLX - Also known as tnp. Experimental evidence at protein level: Swiss-Prot protein existence level 1. Mediates transposition of transposon Tn5 by a 'cut and paste' mechanism. First, the monomeric transposase binds the 19 bp inverted DNA repeats flanking the transposon. Then, dimerization of the DNA- bound transposase creates a synaptic DNA complex. After nicking of the first DNA strand, excision of the transposon proceeds through a series of intermediates. The transposase then mediates the insertion of the transposon at a new site by strand transfer. The activity of the wild- type tran
   4614..5202    -  rep_origin     ori: high-copy-number ColE1/pMB1/pBR322/pUC origin of replication
   5318..5601    +  misc_feature   cer region: ColE1-derived recombination site that helps to maintain plasmids as monomers
