[The description below was written by a language model from this plasmid's Addgene catalogue record and pLannotate feature annotations shown in this document.]
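Description:
HiBiT-Beclin-1 Vector (CMV) is a 5.65 kb mammalian expression plasmid built on the pBiT3.1-N [CMV/HiBiT/Blast] backbone, designed to produce human Beclin-1 (BECN1, also known as ATG6 or VPS30) carrying an N-terminal HiBiT tag. Transcription is driven by the human cytomegalovirus immediate early enhancer and promoter, followed by a chimeric β-globin/immunoglobulin intron that generally improves mRNA processing and expression. A T7 promoter sits just upstream of the coding region and could support in vitro transcription. The unmutated BECN1 open reading frame is followed by a short multiple cloning site remnant and an SV40 polyadenylation signal. HiBiT itself is too small to have been picked up by the automated annotation, but the catalogue record places it at the N terminus, supplied by the backbone. HiBiT is a short peptide that complements the LgBiT subunit with high affinity to reconstitute NanoLuc-type luciferase activity, so the fusion allows luminescent quantification of Beclin-1 abundance, for example when following the level or turnover of this autophagy regulator in cells or lysates. The record does not specify a particular assay.

In bacteria the plasmid replicates from a high-copy ColE1/pUC-type origin and carries a cer site that helps keep it monomeric. Bacterial selection is with kanamycin. There is a discrepancy regarding mammalian selection: the catalogue lists blasticidin, as the backbone name implies, whereas the feature table shows an SV40 early promoter/EM7 promoter cassette driving neo (nptII), which confers kanamycin resistance in bacteria and would normally give G418 resistance in mammalian cells, and no blasticidin resistance gene is annotated. Several small annotated fragments (SET1, large T antigen, M13 ori, bom, tnpA) appear to be backbone remnants or partial matches rather than functional elements.
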