Addgene plasmid #236900: HiBiT-Beclin-1 Vector (CMV)
Purpose: Express HiBiT-Beclin-1 in Mammalian Cells under a CMV promoter
Depositing lab: Promega Corporation.
Backbone
  Vector backbone: pBiT3.1-N [CMV/HiBiT/Blast] Vector
  Vector type: Mammalian Expression
  Selectable markers: Blasticidin
Growth in bacteria
  Bacterial resistance: Kanamycin, 50 μg/mL
  Growth temperature: 37°C
  Growth strain: DH5alpha
  Copy number: High Copy
Gene/Insert
  Gene/Insert name: Beclin
  Species: H. sapiens (human)
  Mutation: None
  Entrez Gene: BECN1 (a.k.a. ATG6, VPS30, beclin1)
  Promoter: CMV
  Tag / fusion protein: HiBiT (N terminal on backbone)
  Cloning method: Other
Terms and licenses: Academic/Nonprofit Terms; Industry Terms
How to cite: HiBiT-Beclin-1 Vector (CMV) was a gift from Promega Corporation (Addgene plasmid # 236900 ; http://n2t.net/addgene:236900 ; RRID:Addgene_236900)
